>Addgene plasmid #136900 | pLenti-FNLSNG-P2A-Puro | addgene full sequence | sequence record 271343 | Addgene NGS Result
TTAATGTAGTCTTATGCAATACTCTTGTAGTCTTGCAACATGGTAACGATGAGTTAGCAACATGCCTTAC
AAGGAGAGAAAAAGCACCGTGCATGCCGATTGGTGGAAGTAAGGTGGTACGATCGTGCCTTATTAGGAAG
GCAACAGACGGGTCTGACATGGATTGGACGAACCACTGAATTGCCGCATTGCAGAGATATTGTATTTAAG
TGCCTAGCTCGATACATAAACGGGTCTCTCTGGTTAGACCAGATCTGAGCCTGGGAGCTCTCTGGCTAAC
TAGGGAACCCACTGCTTAAGCCTCAATAAAGCTTGCCTTGAGTGCTTCAAGTAGTGTGTGCCCGTCTGTT
GTGTGACTCTGGTAACTAGAGATCCCTCAGACCCTTTTAGTCAGTGTGGAAAATCTCTAGCAGTGGCGCC
CGAACAGGGACTTGAAAGCGAAAGGGAAACCAGAGGAGCTCTCTCGACGCAGGACTCGGCTTGCTGAAGC
GCGCACGGCAAGAGGCGAGGGGCGGCGACTGGTGAGTACGCCAAAAATTTTGACTAGCGGAGGCTAGAAG
GAGAGAGATGGGTGCGAGAGCGTCAGTATTAAGCGGGGGAGAATTAGATCGCGATGGGAAAAAATTCGGT
TAAGGCCAGGGGGAAAGAAAAAATATAAATTAAAACATATAGTATGGGCAAGCAGGGAGCTAGAACGATT
CGCAGTTAATCCTGGCCTGTTAGAAACATCAGAAGGCTGTAGACAAATACTGGGACAGCTACAACCATCC
CTTCAGACAGGATCAGAAGAACTTAGATCATTATATAATACAGTAGCAACCCTCTATTGTGTGCATCAAA
GGATAGAGATAAAAGACACCAAGGAAGCTTTAGACAAGATAGAGGAAGAGCAAAACAAAAGTAAGACCAC
CGCACAGCAAGCGGCCGCTGATCTTCAGACCTGGAGGAGGAGATATGAGGGACAATTGGAGAAGTGAATT
ATATAAATATAAAGTAGTAAAAATTGAACCATTAGGAGTAGCACCCACCAAGGCAAAGAGAAGAGTGGTG
CAGAGAGAAAAAAGAGCAGTGGGAATAGGAGCTTTGTTCCTTGGGTTCTTGGGAGCAGCAGGAAGCACTA
TGGGCGCAGCGTCAATGACGCTGACGGTACAGGCCAGACAATTATTGTCTGGTATAGTGCAGCAGCAGAA
CAATTTGCTGAGGGCTATTGAGGCGCAACAGCATCTGTTGCAACTCACAGTCTGGGGCATCAAGCAGCTC
CAGGCAAGAATCCTGGCTGTGGAAAGATACCTAAAGGATCAACAGCTCCTGGGGATTTGGGGTTGCTCTG
GAAAACTCATTTGCACCACTGCTGTGCCTTGGAATGCTAGTTGGAGTAATAAATCTCTGGAACAGATTTG
GAATCACACGACCTGGATGGAGTGGGACAGAGAAATTAACAATTACACAAGCTTAATACACTCCTTAATT
GAAGAATCGCAAAACCAGCAAGAAAAGAATGAACAAGAATTATTGGAATTAGATAAATGGGCAAGTTTGT
GGAATTGGTTTAACATAACAAATTGGCTGTGGTATATAAAATTATTCATAATGATAGTAGGAGGCTTGGT
AGGTTTAAGAATAGTTTTTGCTGTACTTTCTATAGTGAATAGAGTTAGGCAGGGATATTCACCATTATCG
TTTCAGACCCACCTCCCAACCCCGAGGGGACCCAGACCACAATTTTAAAAGAAAAGGGGGGATTGGGGGG
TACAGTGCAGGGGAAAGAATAGTAGACATAATAGCAACAGACATACAAACTAAAGAATTACAAAAACAAA
TTACAAAAATTCAAAATTTTCGGGTTTATTACAGGGACAGCAGAGATCCACTTTGGCGCCGGCTCGAGTG
GCTCCGGTGCCCGTCAGTGGGCAGAGCGCACATCGCCCACAGTCCCCGAGAAGTTGGGGGGAGGGGTCGG
CAATTGAACCGGTGCCTAGAGAAGGTGGCGCGGGGTAAACTGGGAAAGTGATGTCGTGTACTGGCTCCGC
CTTTTTCCCGAGGGTGGGGGAGAACCGTATATAAGTGCAGTAGTCGCCGTGAACGTTCTTTTTCGCAACG
GGTTTGCCGCCAGAACACAGGTGTCGTGACGCGGGATCCGCCACCATGGATTACAAAGATCATGACGGCG
ACTATAAGGACCACGATATTGACTACAAAGATGATGACGACAAGATGGCTCCCAAAAAGAAAAGGAAAGT
AGGCATTCATGGAGTTCCCGCAGCCATGAGTTCTGAGACTGGTCCAGTCGCCGTCGATCCAACCCTTCGA
CGGAGGATTGAGCCCCACGAGTTTGAAGTATTTTTCGATCCAAGAGAATTGCGAAAAGAGACATGTCTTC
TGTACGAGATCAACTGGGGGGGCCGCCACAGTATTTGGAGACACACCAGCCAGAACACAAATAAGCATGT
CGAGGTAAATTTCATAGAGAAGTTCACTACCGAACGCTACTTTTGCCCTAACACAAGATGTAGCATTACT
TGGTTCTTGAGTTGGTCCCCTTGCGGTGAATGCTCAAGAGCAATTACCGAGTTTCTGTCTCGGTATCCCC
ACGTCACTTTGTTCATCTACATAGCCCGACTTTACCATCACGCAGACCCTCGAAATCGCCAGGGTCTTAG
AGATTTGATTTCATCCGGTGTAACCATACAAATTATGACCGAACAAGAGAGTGGGTATTGTTGGCGGAAT
TTCGTCAACTACAGTCCATCAAATGAGGCCCATTGGCCCCGCTACCCCCACCTTTGGGTGAGATTGTACG
TATTGGAGTTGTATTGCATAATCCTGGGCCTTCCCCCCTGTCTTAACATCCTTAGAAGGAAGCAGCCCCA
GTTGACATTCTTTACTATCGCTCTTCAGTCATGTCACTATCAGCGACTGCCTCCTCATATCCTTTGGGCT
ACTGGGTTGAAAAGCGGTTCCGAGACACCTGGTACTTCAGAGTCCGCCACACCCGAAAGTGACAAGAAGT
ACAGCATCGGCCTGGCCATCGGCACCAACTCTGTGGGCTGGGCCGTGATCACCGACGAGTACAAGGTGCC
CAGCAAGAAATTCAAGGTGCTGGGCAACACCGACCGGCACAGCATCAAGAAGAACCTGATCGGAGCCCTG
CTGTTCGACAGCGGCGAAACAGCCGAGGCCACCCGGCTGAAGAGAACCGCCAGAAGAAGATACACCAGAC
GGAAGAACCGGATCTGCTATCTGCAAGAGATCTTCAGCAACGAGATGGCCAAGGTGGACGACAGCTTCTT
CCACAGACTGGAAGAGTCCTTCCTGGTGGAAGAGGATAAGAAGCACGAGCGGCACCCCATCTTCGGCAAC
ATCGTGGACGAGGTGGCCTACCACGAGAAGTACCCCACCATCTACCACCTGAGAAAGAAACTGGTGGACA
GCACCGACAAGGCCGACCTGCGGCTGATCTATCTGGCCCTGGCCCACATGATCAAGTTCCGGGGCCACTT
CCTGATCGAGGGCGACCTGAACCCCGACAACAGCGACGTGGACAAGCTGTTCATCCAGCTGGTGCAGACC
TACAACCAGCTGTTCGAGGAAAACCCCATCAACGCCAGCGGCGTGGACGCCAAGGCCATCCTGTCTGCCA
GACTGAGCAAGAGCAGACGGCTGGAAAATCTGATCGCCCAGCTGCCCGGCGAGAAGAAGAATGGCCTGTT
CGGCAACCTGATTGCCCTGAGCCTGGGCCTGACCCCCAACTTCAAGAGCAACTTCGACCTGGCCGAGGAT
GCCAAACTGCAGCTGAGCAAGGACACCTACGACGACGACCTGGACAACCTGCTGGCCCAGATCGGCGACC
AGTACGCCGACCTGTTTCTGGCCGCCAAGAACCTGTCCGACGCCATCCTGCTGAGCGACATCCTGAGAGT
GAACACCGAGATCACCAAGGCCCCCCTGAGCGCCTCTATGATCAAGAGATACGACGAGCACCACCAGGAC
CTGACCCTGCTGAAAGCTCTCGTGCGGCAGCAGCTGCCTGAGAAGTACAAAGAGATTTTCTTCGACCAGA
GCAAGAACGGCTACGCCGGCTACATTGACGGCGGAGCCAGCCAGGAAGAGTTCTACAAGTTCATCAAGCC
CATCCTGGAAAAGATGGACGGCACCGAGGAACTGCTCGTGAAGCTGAACAGAGAGGACCTGCTGCGGAAG
CAGCGGACCTTCGACAACGGCAGCATCCCCCACCAGATCCACCTGGGAGAGCTGCACGCCATTCTGCGGC
GGCAGGAAGATTTTTACCCATTCCTGAAGGACAACCGGGAAAAGATCGAGAAGATCCTGACCTTCCGCAT
CCCCTACTACGTGGGCCCTCTGGCCAGGGGAAACAGCAGATTCGCCTGGATGACCAGAAAGAGCGAGGAA
ACCATCACCCCCTGGAACTTCGAGGAAGTGGTGGACAAGGGCGCTTCCGCCCAGAGCTTCATCGAGCGGA
TGACCAACTTCGATAAGAACCTGCCCAACGAGAAGGTGCTGCCCAAGCACAGCCTGCTGTACGAGTACTT
CACCGTGTATAACGAGCTGACCAAAGTGAAATACGTGACCGAGGGAATGAGAAAGCCCGCCTTCCTGAGC
GGCGAGCAGAAAAAGGCCATCGTGGACCTGCTGTTCAAGACCAACCGGAAAGTGACCGTGAAGCAGCTGA
AAGAGGACTACTTCAAGAAAATCGAGTGCTTCGACTCCGTGGAAATCTCCGGCGTGGAAGATCGGTTCAA
CGCCTCCCTGGGCACATACCACGATCTGCTGAAAATTATCAAGGACAAGGACTTCCTGGACAATGAGGAA
AACGAGGACATTCTGGAAGATATCGTGCTGACCCTGACACTGTTTGAGGACAGAGAGATGATCGAGGAAC
GGCTGAAAACCTATGCCCACCTGTTCGACGACAAAGTGATGAAGCAGCTGAAGCGGCGGAGATACACCGG
CTGGGGCAGGCTGAGCCGGAAGCTGATCAACGGCATCCGGGACAAGCAGTCCGGCAAGACAATCCTGGAT
TTCCTGAAGTCCGACGGCTTCGCCAACAGAAACTTCATGCAGCTGATCCACGACGACAGCCTGACCTTTA
AAGAGGACATCCAGAAAGCCCAGGTGTCCGGCCAGGGCGATAGCCTGCACGAGCACATTGCCAATCTGGC
CGGCAGCCCCGCCATTAAGAAGGGCATCCTGCAGACAGTGAAGGTGGTGGACGAGCTCGTGAAAGTGATG
GGCCGGCACAAGCCCGAGAACATCGTGATCGAAATGGCCAGAGAGAACCAGACCACCCAGAAGGGACAGA
AGAACAGCCGCGAGAGAATGAAGCGGATCGAAGAGGGCATCAAAGAGCTGGGCAGCCAGATCCTGAAAGA
ACACCCAGTGGAAAACACCCAGCTGCAGAACGAGAAGCTGTACCTGTACTACCTGCAGAATGGGCGGGAT
ATGTACGTGGACCAGGAACTGGACATCAACCGGCTGTCCGACTACGATGTGGACCATATCGTGCCTCAGA
GCTTTCTGAAGGACGACTCCATCGACAACAAGGTGCTGACCAGAAGCGACAAGAACCGGGGCAAGAGCGA
CAACGTGCCCTCCGAAGAGGTCGTGAAGAAGATGAAGAACTACTGGCGGCAGCTGCTGAACGCCAAGCTG
ATTACCCAGAGAAAGTTCGACAATCTGACCAAGGCCGAGAGAGGCGGCCTGAGCGAACTGGATAAGGCCG
GCTTCATCAAGAGACAGCTGGTGGAAACCCGGCAGATCACAAAGCACGTGGCACAGATCCTGGACTCCCG
GATGAACACTAAGTACGACGAGAATGACAAGCTGATCCGGGAAGTGAAAGTGATCACCCTGAAGTCCAAG
CTGGTGTCCGATTTCCGGAAGGATTTCCAGTTTTACAAAGTGCGCGAGATCAACAACTACCACCACGCCC
ACGACGCCTACCTGAACGCCGTCGTGGGAACCGCCCTGATCAAAAAGTACCCTAAGCTGGAAAGCGAGTT
CGTGTACGGCGACTACAAGGTGTACGACGTGCGGAAGATGATCGCCAAGAGCGAGCAGGAAATCGGCAAG
GCTACCGCCAAGTACTTCTTCTACAGCAACATCATGAACTTTTTCAAGACCGAGATTACCCTGGCCAACG
GCGAGATCCGGAAGCGGCCTCTGATCGAGACAAACGGCGAAACCGGGGAGATCGTGTGGGATAAGGGCCG
GGATTTTGCCACCGTGCGGAAAGTGCTGAGCATGCCCCAAGTGAATATCGTGAAAAAGACCGAGGTGCAG
ACAGGCGGCTTCAGCAAAGAGTCTATCAGGCCCAAGAGGAACAGCGATAAGCTGATCGCCAGAAAGAAGG
ACTGGGACCCTAAGAAGTACGGCGGCTTCGTCAGCCCCACCGTGGCCTATTCTGTGCTGGTGGTGGCCAA
AGTGGAAAAGGGCAAGTCCAAGAAACTGAAGAGTGTGAAAGAGCTGCTGGGGATCACCATCATGGAAAGA
AGCAGCTTCGAGAAGAATCCCATCGACTTTCTGGAAGCCAAGGGCTACAAAGAAGTGAAAAAGGACCTGA
TCATCAAGCTGCCTAAGTACTCCCTGTTCGAGCTGGAAAACGGCCGGAAGAGAATGCTGGCCTCTGCCAG
GTTCCTGCAGAAGGGAAACGAACTGGCCCTGCCCTCCAAATATGTGAACTTCCTGTACCTGGCCAGCCAC
TATGAGAAGCTGAAGGGCTCCCCCGAGGATAATGAGCAGAAACAGCTGTTTGTGGAACAGCACAAGCACT
ACCTGGACGAGATCATCGAGCAGATCAGCGAGTTCTCCAAGAGAGTGATCCTGGCCGACGCTAATCTGGA
CAAAGTGCTGTCCGCCTACAACAAGCACCGGGATAAGCCCATCAGAGAGCAGGCCGAGAATATCATCCAC
CTGTTTACCCTGACCAATCTGGGAGCCCCTCGGGCCTTCAAGTACTTTGACACCACCATCGACCGGAAGG
TGTACAGGAGCACCAAAGAGGTGCTGGACGCCACCCTGATCCACCAGAGCATCACCGGCCTGTACGAGAC
ACGGATCGACCTGTCTCAGCTGGGAGGCGATTCAGGCGGATCTACTAATCTGTCAGATATTATTGAAAAG
GAGACCGGTAAGCAACTGGTTATCCAGGAATCCATCCTCATGCTCCCAGAGGAGGTGGAAGAAGTCATTG
GGAACAAGCCGGAAAGCGATATACTCGTGCACACCGCCTACGACGAGAGCACCGACGAGAATGTCATGCT
TCTGACTAGCGACGCCCCTGAATACAAGCCTTGGGCTCTGGTCATACAGGATAGCAACGGTGAGAACAAG
ATTAAGATGCTCTCTGGTGGTTCTCCCAAGAAGAAGAGGAAAGTCGCTAGCGGCAGCGGCGCCACCAACT
TCAGCCTGCTGAAGCAGGCCGGCGACGTGGAGGAGAACCCCGGCCCCATGACCGAGTACAAGCCCACGGT
GCGCCTCGCCACCCGCGACGACGTCCCCAGGGCCGTACGCACCCTCGCCGCCGCGTTCGCCGACTACCCC
GCCACGCGCCACACCGTCGATCCGGACCGCCACATCGAGCGGGTCACCGAGCTGCAAGAACTCTTCCTCA
CGCGCGTCGGGCTCGACATCGGCAAGGTGTGGGTCGCGGACGACGGCGCCGCGGTGGCGGTCTGGACCAC
GCCGGAGAGCGTCGAAGCGGGGGCGGTGTTCGCCGAGATCGGCCCGCGCATGGCCGAGTTGAGCGGTTCC
CGGCTGGCCGCGCAGCAACAGATGGAAGGCCTCCTGGCGCCGCACCGGCCCAAGGAGCCCGCGTGGTTCC
TGGCCACCGTCGGAGTCTCGCCCGACCACCAGGGCAAGGGTCTGGGCAGCGCCGTCGTGCTCCCCGGAGT
GGAGGCGGCCGAGCGCGCCGGGGTGCCCGCCTTCCTGGAGACCTCCGCGCCCCGCAACCTCCCCTTCTAC
GAGCGGCTCGGCTTCACCGTCACCGCCGACGTCGAGGTGCCCGAAGGACCGCGCACCTGGTGCATGACCC
GCAAGCCCGGTGCCTGAACGCGTTAAGTCGACAATCAACCTCTGGATTACAAAATTTGTGAAAGATTGAC
TGGTATTCTTAACTATGTTGCTCCTTTTACGCTATGTGGATACGCTGCTTTAATGCCTTTGTATCATGCT
ATTGCTTCCCGTATGGCTTTCATTTTCTCCTCCTTGTATAAATCCTGGTTGCTGTCTCTTTATGAGGAGT
TGTGGCCCGTTGTCAGGCAACGTGGCGTGGTGTGCACTGTGTTTGCTGACGCAACCCCCACTGGTTGGGG
CATTGCCACCACCTGTCAGCTCCTTTCCGGGACTTTCGCTTTCCCCCTCCCTATTGCCACGGCGGAACTC
ATCGCCGCCTGCCTTGCCCGCTGCTGGACAGGGGCTCGGCTGTTGGGCACTGACAATTCCGTGGTGTTGT
CGGGGAAATCATCGTCCTTTCCTTGGCTGCTCGCCTGTGTTGCCACCTGGATTCTGCGCGGGACGTCCTT
CTGCTACGTCCCTTCGGCCCTCAATCCAGCGGACCTTCCTTCCCGCGGCCTGCTGCCGGCTCTGCGGCCT
CTTCCGCGTCTTCGCCTTCGCCCTCAGACGAGTCGGATCTCCCTTTGGGCCGCCTCCCCGCGTCGACTTT
AAGACCAATGACTTACAAGGCAGCTGTAGATCTTAGCCACTTTTTAAAAGAAAAGGGGGGACTGGAAGGG
CTAATTCACTCCCAACGAAGACAAGATCTGCTTTTTGCTTGTACTGGGTCTCTCTGGTTAGACCAGATCT
GAGCCTGGGAGCTCTCTGGCTAACTAGGGAACCCACTGCTTAAGCCTCAATAAAGCTTGCCTTGAGTGCT
TCAAGTAGTGTGTGCCCGTCTGTTGTGTGACTCTGGTAACTAGAGATCCCTCAGACCCTTTTAGTCAGTG
TGGAAAATCTCTAGCAGTACGTATAGTAGTTCATGTCATCTTATTATTCAGTATTTATAACTTGCAAAGA
AATGAATATCAGAGAGTGAGAGGAACTTGTTTATTGCAGCTTATAATGGTTACAAATAAAGCAATAGCAT
CACAAATTTCACAAATAAAGCATTTTTTTCACTGCATTCTAGTTGTGGTTTGTCCAAACTCATCAATGTA
TCTTATCATGTCTGGCTCTAGCTATCCCGCCCCTAACTCCGCCCATCCCGCCCCTAACTCCGCCCAGTTC
CGCCCATTCTCCGCCCCATGGCTGACTAATTTTTTTTATTTATGCAGAGGCCGAGGCCGCCTCGGCCTCT
GAGCTATTCCAGAAGTAGTGAGGAGGCTTTTTTGGAGGCCTAGGGACGTACCCAATTCGCCCTATAGTGA
GTCGTATTACGCGCGCTCACTGGCCGTCGTTTTACAACGTCGTGACTGGGAAAACCCTGGCGTTACCCAA
CTTAATCGCCTTGCAGCACATCCCCCTTTCGCCAGCTGGCGTAATAGCGAAGAGGCCCGCACCGATCGCC
CTTCCCAACAGTTGCGCAGCCTGAATGGCGAATGGG
[124 nt withheld, positions 9557-9680]
C
[91 nt withheld, positions 9682-9772]
A
[49 nt withheld, positions 9774-9822]
CCTTTGACGTTGGAGTCCACGTTCTTT
[37 nt withheld, positions 9850-9886]
ACCCTATCTCGGTCTATTCTTTTGATTTATAAGGGATTTTGCCGATTTCGGCCTATTGGTTAAAAAATGA
GCTGATTTAACAAAAATTTAACGCGAATTTTAACAAAATATTAACGCTTACAATTTAGGTGGCACTTTTC
GGGGAAATGTGCGCGGAACCCCTATTTGTTTATTTTTCTAAATACATTCAAATATGTATCCGCTCATGAG
ACAATAACCCTGATAAATGCTTCAATAATATTGAAAAAGGAAGAGTATGAGTATTCAACATTTCCGTGTC
GCCCTTATTCCCTTTTTTGCGGCATTTTGCCTTCCTGTTTTTGCTCACCCAGAAACGCTGGTGAAAGTAA
AAGATGCTGAAGATCAGTTGGGTGCACGAGTGGGTTACATCGAACTGGATCTCAACAGCGGTAAGATCCT
TGAGAGTTTTCGCCCCGAAGAACGTTTTCCAATGATGAGCACTTTTAAAGTTCTGCTATGTGGCGCGGTA
TTATCCCGTATTGACGCCGGGCAAGAGCAACTCGGTCGCCGCATACACTATTCTCAGAATGACTTGGTTG
AGTACTCACCAGTCACAGAAAAGCATCTTACGGATGGCATGACAGTAAGAGAATTATGCAGTGCTGCCAT
AACCATGAGTGATAACACTGCGGCCAACTTACTTCTGACAACGATCGGAGGACCGAAGGAGCTAACCGCT
TTTTTGCACAACATGGGGGATCATGTAACTCGCCTTGATCGTTGGGAACCGGAGCTGAATGAAGCCATAC
CAAACGACGAGCGTGACACCACGATGCCTGTAGCAATGGCAACAACGTTGCGCAAACTATTAACTGGCGA
ACTACTTACTCTAGCTTCCCGGCAACAATTAATAGACTGGATGGAGGCGGATAAAGTTGCAGGACCACTT
CTGCGCTCGGCCCTTCCGGCTGGCTGGTTTATTGCTGATAAATCTGGAGCCGGTGAGCGTGGGTCTCGCG
GTATCATTGCAGCACTGGGGCCAGATGGTAAGCCCTCCCGTATCGTAGTTATCTACACGACGGGGAGTCA
GGCAACTATGGATGAACGAAATAGACAGATCGCTGAGATAGGTGCCTCACTGATTAAGCATTGGTAACTG
TCAGACCAAGTTTACTCATATATACTTTAGATTGATTTAAAACTTCATTTTTAATTTAAAAGGATCTAGG
TGAAGATCCTTTTTGATAATCTCATGACCAAAATCCCTTAACGTGAGTTTTCGTTCCACTGAGCGTCAGA
CCCCGTAGAAAAGATCAAAGGATTTTCTTGAGATCCTTTTTTTCTGCGCGTAATCTGCTGCTTGCAAACA
AAAAAACCACCGCTACCAGCGGTGGTTTGTTTGCCGGATCAAGAGCTACCAACTCTTTTTCCGAAGGTAA
CTGGCTTCAGCAGAGCGCAGATACCAAATACTGTTCTTCTAGTGTAGCCGTAGTTAGGCCACCACTTCAA
GAACTCTGTAGCACCGCCTACATACCTCGCTCTGCTAATCCTGTTACCAGTGGCTGCTGCCAGTGGCGAT
AAGTCGTGTCTTACCGGGTTGGACTCAAGACGATAGTTACCGGATAAGGCGCAGCGGTCGGGCTGAACGG
GGGGTTCGTGCACACAGCCCAGCTTGGAGCGAACGACCTACACCGAACTGAGATACCTACAGCGTGAGCT
ATGAGAAAGCGCCACGCTTCCCGAAGGGAGAAAGGCGGACAGGTATCCGGTAAGCGGCAGGGTCGGAACA
GGAGAGCGCACGAGGGAGCTTCCAGGGGGAAACGCCTGGTATCTTTATAGTCCTGTCGGGTTTCGCCACC
TCTGACTTGAGCGTCGATTTTTGTGATGCTCGTCAGGGGGGCGGAGCCTATGGAAAAACGCCAGCAACGC
GGCCTTTTTACGGTTCCTGGCCTTTTGCTGGCCTTTTGCTCACATGTTCTTTCCTGCGTTATCCCCTGAT
TCTGTGGATAACCGTATTACCGCCTTTGAGTGAGCTGATACCGCTCGCCGCAGCCGAACGACCGAGCGCA
GCGAGTCAGTGAGCGAGGAAGCGGAAGAGCGCCCAATACGCAAACCGCCTCTCCCCGCGCGTTGGCCGAT
TCATTAATGCAGCTGGCACGACAGGTTTCCCGACTGGAAAGCGGGCAGTGAGCGCAACGCAATTAATGTG
AGTTAGCTCACTCATTAGGCACCCCAGGCTTTACACTTTATGCTTCCGGCTCGTATGTTGTGTGGAATTG
TGAGCGGATAACAATTTCACACAGGAAACAGCTATGACCATGATTACGCCAAGCGCGCAATTAACCCTCA
CTAAAGGGAACAAAAGCTGGAGCTGCAAGC
Features (pLannotate 1.2.2; 29 found; start..end, strand, type, name):
      5..231     +  promoter       RSV promoter: Rous sarcoma virus enhancer/promoter
    232..412     +  LTR            5' LTR (truncated): truncated 5' long terminal repeat (LTR) from HIV-1
    459..584     +  misc_feature   HIV-1 Ψ: packaging signal of human immunodeficiency virus type 1
    568..931     +  CDS            HIV-1 gag (fragment): gag protein from human immunodeficiency virus 1; gag
   1077..1310    +  misc_feature   RRE: The Rev response element (RRE) of HIV-1 allows for Rev-dependent mRNA export from the nucleus to the cytoplasm.
   1687..1713    +  CDS            Rev (fragment): human immunodeficiency virus 1 (HIV-1) Rev protein; rev; enhances nuclear export of unspliced and incompletely spliced viral mRNAs
   1723..1840    +  misc_feature   cPPT/CTS: central polypurine tract and central termination sequence of HIV-1
   1909..2120    +  promoter       EF-1α core promoter: core promoter for human elongation factor EF-1α
   2191..2210    +  CDS            3xFLAG (fragment): three tandem FLAG® epitope tags
   2266..2952    +  CDS            Apobec1: ABEC1_RAT - Experimental evidence at protein level: Swiss-Prot protein existence level 1. Catalytic component of the apolipoprotein B mRNA editing enzyme complex which is responsible for the postranscriptional editing of a CAA codon for Gln to a UAA codon for stop in the APOB mRNA. May also play a role in the epigenetic regulation of gene expression by participating in DNA demethylation. From Rattus norvegicus (Rat).
   3001..7100    +  CDS            Cas9 (fragment): Cas9 (Csn1) endonuclease from the Streptococcus pyogenes Type II CRISPR/Cas system generates RNA-guided double strand breaks in DNA
   7114..7362    +  CDS            UGI: UNGI_BPPB2 - Experimental evidence at protein level: Swiss-Prot protein existence level 1. This protein binds specifically and reversibly to the host uracil-DNA glycosylase, preventing removal of uracil residues from PBS2 DNA by the host uracil-excision repair system. From Bacillus phage PBS2 (Bacteriophage PBS2).
   7468..8067    +  CDS            PuroR (fragment): puromycin N-acetyltransferase; pac from Streptomyces; confers resistance to puromycin
   8083..8671    +  misc_feature   WPRE: woodchuck hepatitis virus posttranscriptional regulatory element
   8722..8741    +  misc_feature   cPPT/CTS (fragment): central polypurine tract and central termination sequence of HIV-1
   8743..8976    +  LTR            3' LTR (ΔU3): self-inactivating 3' long terminal repeat (LTR) from HIV-1
   9054..9175    +  polyA_signal   SV40 poly(A) signal: SV40 polyadenylation signal
   9215..9350    +  rep_origin     SV40 ori: SV40 origin of replication
   9371..9389    -  promoter       T7 promoter: promoter for bacteriophage T7 RNA polymerase
   9397..9552    +  CDS            lacZα (fragment): LacZα fragment of β-galactosidase; lacZ fragment
   9557..9985    +  rep_origin     f1 ori (sequence partly withheld): f1 bacteriophage origin of replication; arrow indicates direction of (+) strand synthesis
  10038..10142   +  promoter       AmpR promoter: bla
  10143..11003   +  CDS            AmpR: β-lactamase; bla; confers resistance to ampicillin, carbenicillin, and related antibiotics
  11174..11762   +  rep_origin     ori: high-copy-number ColE1/pMB1/pBR322/pUC origin of replication
  11945..12037   +  CDS            lacI (fragment): lac repressor; lacI; The lac repressor binds to the lac operator to inhibit transcription in E. coli. This inhibition can be relieved by adding lactose or isopropyl-β-D-thiogalactopyranoside (IPTG).
  12050..12071   +  protein_bind   CAP binding site: CAP binding activates transcription in the presence of cAMP. E. coli catabolite activator protein
  12086..12116   +  promoter       lac promoter: promoter for the E. coli lac operon
  12120..12142   +  protein_bind   lac operator (fragment): The lac repressor binds to the lac operator to inhibit transcription in E. coli. This inhibition can be relieved by adding lactose or isopropyl-β-D-thiogalactopyranoside (IPTG). lac repressor encoded by lacI
  12185..12203   +  promoter       T3 promoter: promoter for bacteriophage T3 RNA polymerase
