[The description below was written by a language model from this plasmid's Addgene catalogue record and pLannotate feature annotations shown in this document.]
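Description:
pLenti-FNLSNG-P2A-Puro is a third-generation-style, self-inactivating HIV-1 lentiviral transfer vector adapted from pLentiCRISPRv1, built for constitutive expression of a codon-optimized cytidine base editor in mammalian cells. The viral genome is transcribed from an RSV promoter fused to a truncated 5' LTR and carries the Ψ packaging signal with a gag fragment, the Rev response element for Rev-dependent nuclear export, a cPPT/CTS, a WPRE to boost transcript stability and expression, and a ΔU3 3' LTR that inactivates LTR promoter activity after integration. An SV40 poly(A) signal and SV40 ori lie downstream. In bacteria the plasmid is maintained through a ColE1/pUC-type origin with ampicillin resistance. It also contains an f1 ori and remnants of a lac/T7/T3 cloning region. The catalogue lists it as low copy even though the annotated origin is a high-copy type.

The payload is driven by the short EF-1α core promoter (EF1s) and encodes FNLSNG as a single open reading frame. An N-terminal FLAG-NLS is followed by rat APOBEC1 cytidine deaminase, a Streptococcus pyogenes Cas9 domain, the phage PBS2 uracil glycosylase inhibitor (UGI) and a C-terminal NLS. The recorded Cas9 substitutions (L1111R, D1135V, G1218R, E1219F, A1322R, R1335V, T1337R) correspond to the Cas9-NG variant, which relaxes PAM recognition to NG. The record does not list any nickase mutation. As the plasmid name indicates, a P2A peptide links the editor to puromycin N-acetyltransferase, so transduced cells expressing the editor can be selected with puromycin. No sgRNA cassette is annotated, so guides would need to be supplied separately. The associated work concerns a reporter system for detecting and enriching base editing activity.
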