Addgene plasmid #136900: pLenti-FNLSNG-P2A-Puro
Purpose: Lentivirus for constitutive expression of FNLSNG in mammalian cells (codon optimized)
Depositing lab: Lukas Dow. Depositing organization: Cornell University. Publication: GO: a functional reporter system to identify and enrich base editing activity. Katti A, Foronda M, Zimmerman J, Diaz B, Zafra MP, Goswami S, Dow LE. Nucleic Acids Res. 2020 Feb 29. pii: 5766653. doi: 10.1093/nar/gkaa124. PubMed 32112097.
Backbone
  Vector backbone: Adapted from pLentiCRISPRv1
  Vector type: Lentiviral
  Selectable markers: Puromycin
Growth in bacteria
  Bacterial resistance: Ampicillin, 100 μg/mL
  Growth temperature: 30°C
  Growth strain: NEB Stable
  Copy number: Low Copy
Gene/Insert
  Gene/Insert name: FNLSNG
  Species: Synthetic
  Mutation: L1111R,D1135V,G1218R,E1219F,A1322R,R1335V,T1337R
  Promoter: EF1s
  Tag / fusion protein: FLAG-NLS (N terminal on insert); NLS (C terminal on insert)
  Cloning method: Gibson Cloning
Terms and licenses: Academic/Nonprofit Terms; Industry Terms: Not Available to Industry
How to cite: pLenti-FNLSNG-P2A-Puro was a gift from Lukas Dow (Addgene plasmid # 136900 ; http://n2t.net/addgene:136900 ; RRID:Addgene_136900)
